Addgene plasmid #51809: LAMP1-bio-His
Purpose: Expresses full-length Lysosome-associated membrane glycoprotein 1 precursor ectodomain in mammalian cells. C-terminal rat Cd4d3+4 tag, biotinylation sequence and His tag.
Depositing lab: Gavin Wright. Depositing organization: Wellcome Sanger Institute. Publication: A human platelet receptor protein microarray identifies FcepsilonR1alpha as an activating PEAR1 ligand. Sun Y, Vandenbriele C, Kauskot A, Verhamme P, Hoylaerts MF, Wright GJ. Mol Cell Proteomics. 2015 Feb 23. pii: mcp.M114.046946. 10.1074/mcp.M114.046946 PubMed 25713122.
Backbone
  Vector backbone: pTT3
  Backbone manufacturer: Yves Durocher, NRC
  Backbone size w/o insert (bp): 6618
  Total vector size (bp): 7793
  Modifications to backbone: Rat CD4 d3+4, enzymatic biotinylation sequence, linker and His tag (CD4d3+4-BioLHis).
  Vector type: Mammalian Expression
Growth in bacteria
  Bacterial resistance: Ampicillin, 100 μg/mL
  Growth temperature: 37°C
  Growth strain: Top10
  Copy number: High Copy
Gene/Insert
  Gene/Insert name: LAMP1 (alt name: Lysosome-associated membrane glycoprotein 1 precursor)
  Species: H. sapiens (human)
  Insert size (bp): 1175
  Entrez Gene: LAMP1 (a.k.a. CD107a, LAMPA, LGP120)
  Promoter: CMV
  Tag / fusion protein: rat CD4 d3+4 (C terminal on backbone); enzymatic biotinylation sequence (C terminal on backbone); His tag (C terminal on backbone)
  Cloning method: Restriction Enzyme; 5′ cloning site NotI (not destroyed); 3′ cloning site AscI (not destroyed)
  Sequencing primers: 5′ CMV-fwd
Resource information
  A portion of this plasmid was derived from a plasmid made by: Insert was chemically synthesised.
Terms and licenses: Academic/Nonprofit Terms; Industry Terms: Not Available to Industry
Depositor comments: Article ref 32
How to cite: LAMP1-bio-His was a gift from Gavin Wright (Addgene plasmid # 51809 ; http://n2t.net/addgene:51809 ; RRID:Addgene_51809)
