[The description below was written by a language model from this plasmid's Addgene catalogue record and pLannotate feature annotations shown in this document.]
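Description:
LAMP1-bio-His is a mammalian expression plasmid built on the pTT3 backbone for producing the extracellular domain of human LAMP1 (lysosome-associated membrane glycoprotein 1, also known as CD107a) as a soluble, secreted recombinant protein. It is maintained in E. coli through a high-copy ColE1/pUC-type origin and an ampicillin resistance gene. The backbone also carries a fragment of the Epstein-Barr virus oriP, which supports episomal retention in cells expressing EBNA1 and is characteristic of vectors designed for high-yield transient transfection. Remnants of lac regulatory sequences and other short fragments in the annotation appear to be backbone carry-over rather than functional parts.

Expression is driven by the CMV immediate early enhancer and promoter, followed by adenovirus-derived leader and splice elements with a chimeric intron fragment, and terminated by the rabbit β-globin polyadenylation signal. The chemically synthesised LAMP1 ectodomain insert, about 1.2 kb, sits between retained NotI and AscI sites. The annotation also detects a short immunoglobulin heavy chain signal sequence fragment just upstream, although the record does not say whether this or the native LAMP1 leader directs secretion. The insert is fused in frame at its C terminus to a backbone-encoded cassette of rat CD4 domains 3 and 4, a peptide substrate for enzymatic biotinylation, a linker and a His tag. The biotinylation sequence and His tag are listed in the catalogue fields but were not picked up as separate features.

The CD4 domains serve as a common antibody-recognisable tag, the His tag allows metal-affinity purification, and site-specific biotinylation allows oriented capture on streptavidin surfaces. The associated publication used such ectodomain proteins in a human platelet receptor protein microarray to screen for extracellular receptor-ligand interactions.
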