Features (pLannotate 1.2.2; 19 found; start..end, strand, type, name):
    713..768     +  polyA_signal   β-globin poly(A) signal: rabbit β-globin polyadenylation signal (Gil and Proudfoot, 1987)
   1282..2963    -  rep_origin     oriP (fragment): Epstein-Barr virus oriP replication origin (Yates et al., 2000)
   3090..3194    +  promoter       AmpR promoter: bla
   3195..4055    +  CDS            AmpR: β-lactamase; bla; confers resistance to ampicillin, carbenicillin, and related antibiotics
   4226..4814    +  rep_origin     ori: high-copy-number ColE1/pMB1/pBR322/pUC origin of replication
   4997..5089    +  CDS            lacI (fragment): lac repressor; lacI; The lac repressor binds to the lac operator to inhibit transcription in E. coli. This inhibition can be relieved by adding lactose or isopropyl-β-D-thiogalactopyranoside (IPTG).
   5102..5123    +  protein_bind   CAP binding site: CAP binding activates transcription in the presence of cAMP. E. coli catabolite activator protein
   5138..5168    +  promoter       lac promoter: promoter for the E. coli lac operon
   5176..5192    +  protein_bind   lac operator: The lac repressor binds to the lac operator to inhibit transcription in E. coli. This inhibition can be relieved by adding lactose or isopropyl-β-D-thiogalactopyranoside (IPTG). lac repressor encoded by lacI
   5262..5278    +  promoter       tet promoter (fragment): E. coli promoter for tetracycline efflux protein gene
   5288..5313    -  CDS            bla(M) (fragment): β-lactamase lacking the signal sequence; bla(M); allows cytosolic expression of β-lactamase
   5487..5866    +  enhancer       CMV enhancer: human cytomegalovirus immediate early enhancer
   5868..6067    +  promoter       CMV promoter: human cytomegalovirus (CMV) immediate early promoter
   6135..6173    +  misc_feature   Ad SA (fragment): adenovirus major late transcript splice acceptor (Friedrich and Soriano, 1991)
   6206..6415    -  CDS            PTP (fragment): TERM_ADE02 - Experimental evidence at protein level: Swiss-Prot protein existence level 1. Protein covalently bound to the viral DNA that acts as a primer for viral genomic replication by DNA strand displacement. Assembles on the viral origin of replication in an initiation complex with viral polymerase, DBP, host NFIA and host POU2F1/OCT1. During initiation, the polymerase covalently couples the first dCTP with Ser- 580 of pTP. The terminal protein stimulates the template activity over 20 fold compared to protein-free templates. Neo-synthesized viral genomes are linked to two preterminal prot
   6446..6535    +  intron         chimeric intron (fragment): chimera between introns from adenovirus and immunoglobulin heavy chain genes
   6554..6600    +  CDS            IgH signal sequence (fragment): signal sequence from the mouse immunoglobulin heavy chain variable region
   6631..7785    +  CDS            LAMP1 (fragment): LAMP1_HUMAN - Experimental evidence at protein level: Swiss-Prot protein existence level 1. (Microbial infection) Acts as a receptor for Lassa virus protein. From Homo sapiens (Human).
   7786..553     +  CDS            Cd4 (fragment) (across the origin): CD4_RAT - Experimental evidence at protein level: Swiss-Prot protein existence level 1. Integral membrane glycoprotein that plays an essential role in the immune response and serves multiple functions in responses against both external and internal offenses. In T-cells, functions primarily as a coreceptor for MHC class II molecule:peptide complex. The antigens presented by class II peptides are derived from extracellular proteins while class I peptides are derived from cytosolic proteins. Interacts simultaneously with the T-cell receptor (TCR) and the MHC class II presented by antigen presenti
>Addgene plasmid #51809 | LAMP1-bio-His | depositor full sequence | sequence record 79532 | LAMP1-bio-His sequence 7793 bps
GTCGACCTCCATCACGGCCTATAAGAGTGAGGGGGAGTCAGCGGAGTTCTCCTTCCCACTCAACCTTGGA
GAGGAAAGCCTGCAGGGAGAGTTGAGATGGAAGGCAGAGAAGGCTCCTTCTTCCCAGTCCTGGATCACCT
TCTCCCTAAAGAACCAAAAGGTGTCTGTGCAGAAGTCTACTAGCAACCCCAAGTTCCAGCTGTCCGAAAC
GCTCCCACTCACCCTTCAGATACCCCAGGTCTCCCTTCAGTTTGCTGGTTCTGGCAACCTGACCCTGACT
CTGGACAGAGGGATACTGTATCAGGAAGTGAACCTGGTGGTGATGAAAGTGACTCAGCCCGACAGCAACA
CTTTGACCTGTGAGGTGATGGGACCCACCTCACCCAAGATGAGACTGATCTTGAAGCAGGAGAATCAGGA
GGCCAGGGTCTCCAGGCAGGAGAAAGTGATTCAAGTGCAGGCCCCTGAAGCAGGGGTGTGGCAATGTCTA
CTGAGTGAAGGTGAAGAGGTCAAGATGGACTCCAAGATCCAGGTTTTATCCAAAGGGTTGAATTCCGGCA
GCCTGCACCACATCCTGGACGCCCAGAAGATGCTGTGGAACCACAGGGACAGGAACCTGCCTCCTCTGGC
CCCTCTGGGCCCCCACCACCATCACCACCATTGAGTCTAGACACGTGATTAATTAAGGATCCCCCGACCT
CGACCTCTGGCTAATAAAGGAAATTTATTTTCATTGCAATAGTGTGTTGGAATTTTTTGTGTCTCTCACT
CGGAAGGACATATGGGAGGGCAAATCATTTGGTCGAGATCCCTCGGAGATCTCTAGCTAGAGGATCGATC
CCCGCCCCGGACGAACTAAACCTGACTACGACATCTCTGCCCCTTCTTCGCGGGGCAGTGCATGTAATCC
CTTCAGTTGGTTGGTACAACTTGCCAACTGGGCCCTGTTCCACATGTGACACGGGGGGGGACCAAACACA
AAGGGGTTCTCTGACTGTAGTTGACATCCTTATAAATGGATGTGCACATTTGCCAACACTGAGTGGCTTT
CATCCTGGAGCAGACTTTGCAGTCTGTGGACTGCAACACAACATTGCCTTTATGTGTAACTCTTGGCTGA
AGCTCTTACACCAATGCTGGGGGACATGTACCTCCCAGGGGCCCAGGAAGACTACGGGAGGCTACACCAA
CGTCAATCAGAGGGGCCTGTGTAGCTACCGATAAGCGGACCCTCAAGAGGGCATTAGCAATAGTGTTTAT
AAGGCCCCCTTGTTAACCCTAAACGGGTAGCATATGCTTCCCGGGTAGTAGTATATACTATCCAGACTAA
CCCTAATTCAATAGCATATGTTACCCAACGGGAAGCATATGCTATCGAATTAGGGTTAGTAAAAGGGTCC
TAAGGAACAGCGATATCTCCCACCCCATGAGCTGTCACGGTTTTATTTACATGGGGTCAGGATTCCACGA
GGGTAGTGAACCATTTTAGTCACAAGGGCAGTGGCTGAAGATCAAGGAGCGGGCAGTGAACTCTCCTGAA
TCTTCGCCTGCTTCTTCATTCTCCTTCGTTTAGCTAATAGAATAACTGCTGAGTTGTGAACAGTAAGGTG
TATGTGAGGTGCTCGAAAACAAGGTTTCAGGTGACGCCCCCAGAATAAAATTTGGACGGGGGGTTCAGTG
GTGGCATTGTGCTATGACACCAATATAACCCTCACAAACCCCTTGGGCAATAAATACTAGTGTAGGAATG
AAACATTCTGAATATCTTTAACAATAGAAATCCATGGGGTGGGGACAAGCCGTAAAGACTGGATGTCCAT
CTCACACGAATTTATGGCTATGGGCAACACATAATCCTAGTGCAATATGATACTGGGGTTATTAAGATGT
GTCCCAGGCAGGGACCAAGACAGGTGAACCATGTTGTTACACTCTATTTGTAACAAGGGGAAAGAGAGTG
GACGCCGACAGCAGCGGACTCCACTGGTTGTCTCTAACACCCCCGAAAATTAAACGGGGCTCCACGCCAA
TGGGGCCCATAAACAAAGACAAGTGGCCACTCTTTTTTTTGAAATTGTGGAGTGGGGGCACGCGTCAGCC
CCCACACGCCGCCCTGCGGTTTTGGACTGTAAAATAAGGGTGTAATAACTTGGCTGATTGTAACCCCGCT
AACCACTGCGGTCAAACCACTTGCCCACAAAACCACTAATGGCACCCCGGGGAATACCTGCATAAGTAGG
TGGGCGGGCCAAGATAGGGGCGCGATTGCTGCGATCTGGAGGACAAATTACACACACTTGCGCCTGAGCG
CCAAGCACAGGGTTGTTGGTCCTCATATTCACGAGGTCGCTGAGAGCACGGTGGGCTAATGTTGCCATGG
GTAGCATATACTACCCAAATATCTGGATAGCATATGCTATCCTAATCTATATCTGGGTAGCATAGGCTAT
CCTAATCTATATCTGGGTAGCATATGCTATCCTAATCTATATCTGGGTAGTATATGCTATCCTAATTTAT
ATCTGGGTAGCATAGGCTATCCTAATCTATATCTGGGTAGCATATGCTATCCTAATCTATATCTGGGTAG
TATATGCTATCCTAATCTGTATCCGGGTAGCATATGCTATCCTAATAGAGATTAGGGTAGTATATGCTAT
CCTAATTTATATCTGGGTAGCATATACTACCCAAATATCTGGATAGCATATGCTATCCTAATCTATATCT
GGGTAGCATATGCTATCCTAATCTATATCTGGGTAGCATAGGCTATCCTAATCTATATCTGGGTAGCATA
TGCTATCCTAATCTATATCTGGGTAGTATATGCTATCCTAATTTATATCTGGGTAGCATAGGCTATCCTA
ATCTATATCTGGGTAGCATATGCTATCCTAATCTATATCTGGGTAGTATATGCTATCCTAATCTGTATCC
GGGTAGCATATGCTATCCTCATGATAAGCTGTCAAACATGAGAATTTTCTTGAAGACGAAAGGGCCTCGT
GATACGCCTATTTTTATAGGTTAATGTCATGATAATAATGGTTTCTTAGACGTCAGGTGGCACTTTTCGG
GGAAATGTGCGCGGAACCCCTATTTGTTTATTTTTCTAAATACATTCAAATATGTATCCGCTCATGAGAC
AATAACCCTGATAAATGCTTCAATAATATTGAAAAAGGAAGAGTATGAGTATTCAACATTTCCGTGTCGC
CCTTATTCCCTTTTTTGCGGCATTTTGCCTTCCTGTTTTTGCTCACCCAGAAACGCTGGTGAAAGTAAAA
GATGCTGAAGATCAGTTGGGTGCACGAGTGGGTTACATCGAACTGGATCTCAACAGCGGTAAGATCCTTG
AGAGTTTTCGCCCCGAAGAACGTTTTCCAATGATGAGCACTTTTAAAGTTCTGCTATGTGGCGCGGTATT
ATCCCGTGTTGACGCCGGGCAAGAGCAACTCGGTCGCCGCATACACTATTCTCAGAATGACTTGGTTGAG
TACTCACCAGTCACAGAAAAGCATCTTACGGATGGCATGACAGTAAGAGAATTATGCAGTGCTGCCATAA
CCATGAGTGATAACACTGCGGCCAACTTACTTCTGACAACGATCGGAGGACCGAAGGAGCTAACCGCTTT
TTTGCACAACATGGGGGATCATGTAACTCGCCTTGATCGTTGGGAACCGGAGCTGAATGAAGCCATACCA
AACGACGAGCGTGACACCACGATGCCTGCAGCAATGGCAACAACGTTGCGCAAACTATTAACTGGCGAAC
TACTTACTCTAGCTTCCCGGCAACAATTAATAGACTGGATGGAGGCGGATAAAGTTGCAGGACCACTTCT
GCGCTCGGCCCTTCCGGCTGGCTGGTTTATTGCTGATAAATCTGGAGCCGGTGAGCGTGGGTCTCGCGGT
ATCATTGCAGCACTGGGGCCAGATGGTAAGCCCTCCCGTATCGTAGTTATCTACACGACGGGGAGTCAGG
CAACTATGGATGAACGAAATAGACAGATCGCTGAGATAGGTGCCTCACTGATTAAGCATTGGTAACTGTC
AGACCAAGTTTACTCATATATACTTTAGATTGATTTAAAACTTCATTTTTAATTTAAAAGGATCTAGGTG
AAGATCCTTTTTGATAATCTCATGACCAAAATCCCTTAACGTGAGTTTTCGTTCCACTGAGCGTCAGACC
CCGTAGAAAAGATCAAAGGATCTTCTTGAGATCCTTTTTTTCTGCGCGTAATCTGCTGCTTGCAAACAAA
AAAACCACCGCTACCAGCGGTGGTTTGTTTGCCGGATCAAGAGCTACCAACTCTTTTTCCGAAGGTAACT
GGCTTCAGCAGAGCGCAGATACCAAATACTGTTCTTCTAGTGTAGCCGTAGTTAGGCCACCACTTCAAGA
ACTCTGTAGCACCGCCTACATACCTCGCTCTGCTAATCCTGTTACCAGTGGCTGCTGCCAGTGGCGATAA
GTCGTGTCTTACCGGGTTGGACTCAAGACGATAGTTACCGGATAAGGCGCAGCGGTCGGGCTGAACGGGG
GGTTCGTGCACACAGCCCAGCTTGGAGCGAACGACCTACACCGAACTGAGATACCTACAGCGTGAGCTAT
GAGAAAGCGCCACGCTTCCCGAAGGGAGAAAGGCGGACAGGTATCCGGTAAGCGGCAGGGTCGGAACAGG
AGAGCGCACGAGGGAGCTTCCAGGGGGAAACGCCTGGTATCTTTATAGTCCTGTCGGGTTTCGCCACCTC
TGACTTGAGCGTCGATTTTTGTGATGCTCGTCAGGGGGGCGGAGCCTATGGAAAAACGCCAGCAACGCGG
CCTTTTTACGGTTCCTGGCCTTTTGCTGGCCTTTTGCTCACATGTTCTTTCCTGCGTTATCCCCTGATTC
TGTGGATAACCGTATTACCGCCTTTGAGTGAGCTGATACCGCTCGCCGCAGCCGAACGACCGAGCGCAGC
GAGTCAGTGAGCGAGGAAGCGGAAGAGCGCCCAATACGCAAACCGCCTCTCCCCGCGCGTTGGCCGATTC
ATTAATGCAGCTGGCACGACAGGTTTCCCGACTGGAAAGCGGGCAGTGAGCGCAACGCAATTAATGTGAG
TTAGCTCACTCATTAGGCACCCCAGGCTTTACACTTTATGCTTCCGGCTCGTATGTTGTGTGGAATTGTG
AGCGGATAACAATTTCACACAGGAAACAGCTATGACCATGATTACGCCAAGCTCTAGCTAGAGGTCGACC
AATTCTCATGTTTGACAGCTTATCATCGCAGATCCGGGCAACGTTGTTGCCATTGCTGCAGGCGCAGAAC
TGGTAGGTATGGAAGATCTATACATTGAATCAATATTGGCAATTAGCCATATTAGTCATTGGTTATATAG
CATAAATCAATATTGGCTATTGGCCATTGCATACGTTGTATCTATATCATAATATGTACATTTATATTGG
CTCATGTCCAATATGACCGCCATGTTGACATTGATTATTGACTAGTTATTAATAGTAATCAATTACGGGG
TCATTAGTTCATAGCCCATATATGGAGTTCCGCGTTACATAACTTACGGTAAATGGCCCGCCTGGCTGAC
CGCCCAACGACCCCCGCCCATTGACGTCAATAATGACGTATGTTCCCATAGTAACGCCAATAGGGACTTT
CCATTGACGTCAATGGGTGGAGTATTTACGGTAAACTGCCCACTTGGCAGTACATCAAGTGTATCATATG
CCAAGTCCGCCCCCTATTGACGTCAATGACGGTAAATGGCCCGCCTGGCATTATGCCCAGTACATGACCT
TACGGGACTTTCCTACTTGGCAGTACATCTACGTATTAGTCATCGCTATTACCATGGTGATGCGGTTTTG
GCAGTACACCAATGGGCGTGGATAGCGGTTTGACTCACGGGGATTTCCAAGTCTCCACCCCATTGACGTC
AATGGGAGTTTGTTTTGGCACCAAAATCAACGGGACTTTCCAAAATGTCGTAATAACCCCGCCCCGTTGA
CGCAAATGGGCGGTAGGCGTGTACGGTGGGAGGTCTATATAAGCAGAGCTCGTTTAGTGAACCGTCAGAT
CCTCACTCTCTTCCGCATCGCTGTCTGCGAGGGCCAGCTGTTGGGCTCGCGGTTGAGGACAAACTCTTCG
CGGTCTTTCCAGTACTCTTGGATCGGAAACCCGTCGGCCTCCGAACGGTACTCCGCCACCGAGGGACCTG
AGCGAGTCCGCATCGACCGGATCGGAAAACCTCTCGAGAAAGGCGTCTAACCAGTCACAGTCGCAAGGTA
GGCTGAGCACCGTGGCGGGCGGCAGCGGGTGGCGGTCGGGGTTGTTTCTGGCGGAGGTGCTGCTGATGAT
GTAATTAAAGTAGGCGGTCTTGAGACGGCGGATGGTCGAGGTGAGGTGTGGCAGGCTTGAGATCCAGCTG
TTGGGGTGAGTACTCCCTCTCAAAAGCGGGCATTACTTCTGCGCTAAGATTGTCAGTTTCCAAAAACGAG
GAGGATTTGATATTCACCTGGCCCGATCTGGCCATACACTTGAGTGACAATGACATCCACTTTGCCTTTC
TCTCCACAGGTGTCCACTCCCAGGTCCAAGTTTAAACTGCGGCCGCCACCATGGCTGCCCCTGGCTCTGC
TAGAAGGCCCCTGCTGCTGCTCCTGCTCCTCCTGCTGCTCGGCCTGATGCATTGTGCCAGCGCCGCCATG
TTCATGGTCAAGAACGGCAACGGCACCGCCTGCATCATGGCCAACTTCAGCGCCGCCTTCAGCGTGAACT
ACGACACCAAGAGCGGCCCCAAGAACATGACCTTCGATCTGCCCAGCGACGCCACCGTGGTGCTGAACCG
GTCCAGCTGCGGCAAAGAGAACACCAGCGACCCCAGCCTCGTGATCGCCTTCGGCAGAGGCCACACCCTG
ACCCTGAACTTCACCCGGAACGCCACCAGATACAGCGTGCAGCTGATGAGCTTCGTGTACAACCTGAGCG
ACACCCACCTGTTCCCCAACGCCAGCAGCAAAGAAATCAAGACCGTGGAGAGCATCACCGACATCCGGGC
CGACATCGACAAGAAATACAGATGCGTGAGCGGCACCCAGGTGCACATGAACAACGTGACCGTGACCCTG
CACGATGCCACCATCCAGGCCTACCTGAGCAACAGCAGCTTCAGCAGAGGCGAGACAAGATGCGAGCAGG
ACAGACCCAGCCCTACAACAGCCCCTCCTGCCCCTCCAAGCCCTAGCCCCAGCCCCGTGCCTAAGAGCCC
CAGCGTGGACAAGTACAACGTGTCCGGCACCAACGGCACATGCCTGCTGGCTAGTATGGGCCTGCAGCTG
AACCTGACCTACGAGCGGAAGGACAACACCACCGTGACCCGGCTGCTGAACATCAACCCCAACAAGACCA
GCGCCAGCGGCTCTTGTGGCGCCCACCTGGTCACCCTGGAACTGCACAGCGAGGGCACCACCGTGCTGCT
GTTCCAGTTCGGCATGAACGCCAGCTCCAGCCGGTTCTTCCTGCAGGGCATCCAGCTGAACACCATCCTG
CCCGACGCCAGAGATCCTGCCTTCAAGGCCGCCAACGGCTCTCTGCGCGCTCTGCAGGCTACTGTCGGCA
ACAGCTACAAGTGCAACGCCGAGGAACACGTGCGCGTGACCAAGGCCTTCTCCGTGAACATCTTCAAAGT
GTGGGTGCAGGCCTTCAAGGTGGAGGGCGGCCAGTTTGGCAGCGTGGAAGAGTGCCTGCTGGACGAGAAC
AGCATGCTGATCCCTGGCGCGCC
