>Addgene plasmid #51809 | LAMP1-bio-His | addgene partial sequence | sequence record 93938 | pMT2-F 5'-TTGCCTTTCTCTCCACAGGT-3'
GCCGCCACCATGGCTGCCCCTGGCTCTGCTAGAAGGCCCCTGCTGCTGCTCCTGCTCCTCCTGCTGCTCG
GCCTGATGCATTGTGCCAGCGCCGCCATGTTCATGGTCAAGAACGGCAACGGCACCGCCTGCATCATGGC
CAACTTCAGCGCCGCCTTCAGCGTGAACTACGACACCAAGAGCGGCCCCAAGAACATGACCTTCGATCTG
CCCAGCGACGCCACCGTGGTGCTGAACCGGTCCAGCTGCGGCAAAGAGAACACCAGCGACCCCAGCCTCG
TGATCGCCTTCGGCAGAGGCCACACCCTGACCCTGAACTTCACCCGGAACGCCACCAGATACAGCGTGCA
GCTGATGAGCTTCGTGTACAACCTGAGCGACACCCACCTGTTCCCCAACGCCAGCAGCAAAGAAATCAAG
ACCGTGGAGAGCATCACCGACATCCGGGCCGACATCGACAAGAAATACAGATGCGTGAGCGGCACCCAGG
TGCACATGAACAACGTGACCGTGACCCTGCACGATGCCACCATCCAGGCCTACCTGAGCAACAGCAGCTT
CAGCAGAGGCGAGACAAGATGCGAGCAGGACAGACCCAGCCCTACAACAGCCCCTCCTGCCCCTCCAAGC
CCTAGCCCCAGCCCCGTGCCTAAGAGCCCCAGCGTGGACAAGTACAACGTGTCCGGCACCAACGGCACAT
GCCTGCTGGCTAGTATGGGCCTGCAGCTGAACCTGACCTACGAGCGGAAGGACAACACCACCGTGACCCG
GCTGCTGAACATCAACCCCAACAAGACCAGCGCCAGCGGCTCTTGTGGCGCCCACCTGG
