>Addgene plasmid #51809 | LAMP1-bio-His | addgene partial sequence | sequence record 94084 | rb_glob_PA_term-R 5'-CCCATATGTCCTTCCGAGTG-3'
AATAAATTTCCTTTATTAGCCAGAGGTCGAGGTCGGGGGATCCTTAATTAATCACGTGTCTAGACTCAAT
GGTGGTGATGGTGGTGGGGGCCCAGAGGGGCCAGAGGAGGCAGGTTCCTGTCCCTGTGGTTCCACAGCAT
CTTCTGGGCGTCCAGGATGTGGTGCAGGCTGCCGGAATTCAACCCTTTGGATAAAACCTGGATCTTGGAG
TCCATCTTGACCTCTTCACCTTCACTCAGTAGACATTGCCACACCCCTGCTTCAGGGGCCTGCACTTGAA
TCACTTTCTCCTGCCTGGAGACCCTGGCCTCCTGATTCTCCTGCTTCAAGATCAGTCTCATCTTGGGTGA
GGTGGGTCCCATCACCTCACAGGTCAAAGTGTTGCTGTCGGGCTGAGTCACTTTCATCACCACCAGGTTC
ACTTCCTGATACAGTATCCCTCTGTCCAGAGTCAGGGTCAGGTTGCCAGAACCAGCAAACTGAAGGGAGA
CCTGGGGTATCTGAAGGGTGAGTGGGAGCGTTTCGGACAGCTGGAACTTGGGGTTGCTAGTAGACTTCTG
CACAGACACCTTTTGGTTCTTTAGGGAGAAGGTGATCCAGGACTGGGAAGAAGGAGCCTTCTCTGCCTTC
CATCTCAACTCTCCCTGCAGGCTTTCCTCTCCAAGGTTGAGTGGGAAGGAGAACTCCGCTGACTCCCCCT
CACTCTTATAGGCCGTGATGGAGGTCGACGGCGCGCCAGGGATCAGCATGCTGTTCTCGTCCAGCAGGCA
CTCTTCCACGCTGCCAAACTGGCCGCCCTCCACCTTGAAGGCCTGCACCCACACTTTGAAGATGTTCACG
GAGAAGGCCTTGGTCACGCGCACGTGTTCCTCGGCGTTGCACTTGTAGCTGTTGCCGACAGTA
